Addgene plasmid #128085: NaVAe1 Sp1 CTD pIRES
Purpose: Mammalian cell expression vector for (NaVAe1 1-243 NaVSp1 220-255) chimera bacterial sodium channel.
Depositing lab: Dan Minor. Depositing organization: University of California, San Francisco (UCSF). Publication: Unfolding of a Temperature-Sensitive Domain Controls Voltage-Gated Channel Activation. Arrigoni C, Rohaim A, Shaya D, Findeisen F, Stein RA, Nurva SR, Mishra S, Mchaourab HS, Minor DL Jr. Cell. 2016 Feb 25;164(5):922-36. doi: 10.1016/j.cell.2016.02.001. PubMed 26919429.
Backbone
  Vector backbone: pIRES
  Backbone manufacturer: Clonetech
  Vector type: Mammalian Expression
Growth in bacteria
  Bacterial resistance: Kanamycin, 50 μg/mL
  Growth temperature: 37°C
  Growth strain: DH5alpha
  Copy number: High Copy
Gene/Insert
  Gene/Insert name: NaVAe1 and Sp1
  Species: Silicibacter pomeroyi/Alkalilimnicola ehrlichii
  GenBank ID: AY392137.1 / CP000453.1
  Cloning method: Unknown
  Sequencing primers: 5′ CMV
Terms and licenses: Academic/Nonprofit Terms; Industry Terms: Not Available to Industry
How to cite: NaVAe1 Sp1 CTD pIRES was a gift from Dan Minor (Addgene plasmid # 128085 ; http://n2t.net/addgene:128085 ; RRID:Addgene_128085)
