[The description below was written by a language model from this plasmid's Addgene catalogue record and pLannotate feature annotations shown in this document.]
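Description:
NaVAe1 Sp1 CTD pIRES is a mammalian expression plasmid built on a pIRES-type backbone and encoding a chimeric bacterial voltage-gated sodium channel. According to the record, the chimera joins residues 1–243 of NaVAe1 (from Alkalilimnicola ehrlichii) to residues 220–255 of NaVSp1 (from Silicibacter pomeroyi), so that the NaVAe1 channel body carries the C-terminal domain of NaVSp1. The automated feature table does not annotate the channel coding sequence itself, but an unannotated stretch of roughly 840 nt lies between two multiple-cloning-site fragments immediately downstream of the CMV enhancer/promoter, which is where the insert would be expected to sit.

Downstream of that region, an EMCV internal ribosome entry site (IRES2) is followed by EGFP and an SV40 polyadenylation signal. This arrangement produces a single bicistronic transcript from the CMV promoter: the channel is translated cap-dependently and EGFP from the IRES, so green fluorescence marks transfected cells that express the untagged channel. A separate cassette places the Tn5 NeoR/KanR gene under both a bacterial (bla) promoter and the SV40 early promoter, with an HSV TK polyadenylation signal, giving kanamycin selection in E. coli and the option of G418 selection in mammalian cells. A high-copy ColE1/pUC origin supports propagation in bacteria, and an f1 origin is also present. The short large T antigen, ble and bGH poly(A) fragments in the table appear to be backbone remnants or partial annotation matches rather than functional elements. The associated publication concerns a temperature-sensitive domain controlling voltage-gated channel activation, which suggests the construct serves to study the functional contribution of the C-terminal domain in mammalian cells.
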