Features (pLannotate 1.2.2; 16 found; start..end, strand, type, name):
     61..364     +  enhancer       CMV enhancer: human cytomegalovirus immediate early enhancer
    365..568     +  promoter       CMV promoter: human cytomegalovirus (CMV) immediate early promoter
    591..618     +  misc_feature   MCS (fragment): multiple cloning site
   1459..1495    +  misc_feature   MCS (fragment): multiple cloning site
   1497..2083    +  misc_feature   IRES2: internal ribosome entry site (IRES) of the encephalomyocarditis virus (EMCV)
   2084..2803    +  CDS            EGFP: the original enhanced GFP (Yang et al., 1996) mammalian codon-optimized
   2820..2903    +  CDS            large T antigen (fragment): large T antigen from SV40 (simian virus 40)
   2926..3047    +  polyA_signal   SV40 poly(A) signal: SV40 polyadenylation signal
   3081..3509    -  rep_origin     f1 ori (sequence partly withheld): f1 bacteriophage origin of replication; arrow indicates direction of (+) strand synthesis
   3536..3640    +  promoter       AmpR promoter: bla
   3642..3999    +  promoter       SV40 promoter: SV40 enhancer and early promoter
   4034..4828    +  CDS            NeoR/KanR: aminoglycoside phosphotransferase from Tn5; aph(3')-II (or nptII); confers resistance to neomycin, kanamycin, and G418 (Geneticin®)
   4849..5001    +  CDS            ble (fragment): BLE_KLEPN - Experimental evidence at protein level: Swiss-Prot protein existence level 1. Binding protein with a strong affinity to the bleomycin family of antibiotics. Binds to CL990; an antimitotic-antibiotic compound. From Klebsiella pneumoniae.
   5060..5107    +  polyA_signal   HSV TK poly(A) signal: herpes simplex virus thymidine kinase polyadenylation signal (Cole and Stacy, 1985)
   5198..5214    -  polyA_signal   bGH poly(A) signal (fragment): bovine growth hormone polyadenylation signal
   5436..6024    +  rep_origin     ori: high-copy-number ColE1/pMB1/pBR322/pUC origin of replication
>Addgene plasmid #128085 | NaVAe1 Sp1 CTD pIRES | addgene full sequence | sequence record 260026 | Addgene NGS Result
TAGTTATTAATAGTAATCAATTACGGGGTCATTAGTTCATAGCCCATATATGGAGTTCCGCGTTACATAA
CTTACGGTAAATGGCCCGCCTGGCTGACCGCCCAACGACCCCCGCCCATTGACGTCAATAATGACGTATG
TTCCCATAGTAACGCCAATAGGGACTTTCCATTGACGTCAATGGGTGGAGTATTTACGGTAAACTGCCCA
CTTGGCAGTACATCAAGTGTATCATATGCCAAGTACGCCCCCTATTGACGTCAATGACGGTAAATGGCCC
GCCTGGCATTATGCCCAGTACATGACCTTATGGGACTTTCCTACTTGGCAGTACATCTACGTATTAGTCA
TCGCTATTACCATGGTGATGCGGTTTTGGCAGTACATCAATGGGCGTGGATAGCGGTTTGACTCACGGGG
ATTTCCAAGTCTCCACCCCATTGACGTCAATGGGAGTTTGTTTTGGCACCAAAATCAACGGGACTTTCCA
AAATGTCGTAACAACTCCGCCCCATTGACGCAAATGGGCGGTAGGCGTGTACGGTGGGAGGTCTATATAA
GCAGAGCTGGTTTAGTGAACCGTCAGATCCGCTAGCGCTACCGGACTCAGATCTCGAGATGAGCGAGCGG
CAACCGGATTTGGTGGGGCATAAAGTACAGCACCCGGAGGATGAGACCCTGCGTGGTCGCCTGGCCTGGT
TTATCGACCGGCCGGGGACGCAGTACTTTATCGTCGGCCTGATCCTGGTCAATGCGATCACCCTCGGGCT
GATGACCTCGCCGGAGGTCACCGCCTACCTGCAGCCCTGGTTGGGCTGGGTGAACACCTTTATCATCGCC
GCCTTCGTGGTGGAGATCTCCCTGCGAATCATCGCCGATGGGCCCCGGTTCGTGCGCAGCGGTTGGAATC
TGTTCGACTTCTCCGTAGTGGCGATCTCTCTGGTGCCGGACTCTGGGGCCTTCTCGGTGCTGCGGGCGCT
GCGCATCCTGAAGGTGTTGCGACTGTTCTCGATGGTCCCGCGCCTGCGCAGGATCGTCGAGGCGTTGCTC
CGCGCCATCCCGGGGATCGCCTGGATCGCCCTGCTGCTGTTGGTGATCTTCTACGTGTTCGCGGTGATGG
GGACGAAGCTCTTTGCCCAGAGCTTCCCGGAGTGGTTCGGCACCCTCGGGGCCAGCATGTACACGCTGTT
CCAGGTGATGACCCTGGAGAGCTGGTCCATGGGCATCGCCCGCCCGGTGATCGAGGCCTACCCCTGGGCC
TGGATCTATTTCGTAAGCTTTATCCTGGTCTCCTCCTTCACGGTGCTGAACCTGTTCATCGGCATCATCA
TCGAGAGCATGCAATCCGCCCATCACGCCGAGGATGGCGAGCGGACCGATGCCTATCGGGACGAGGTTCT
GGCCCGCCTGGAACAGATCGACCAGCGGCTGAATGCGCTTGGTGAAACCAAAAAGTGAGAATTCTGCAGT
CGACGGTACCGCGGGCCCGGGATCCGCCCCTCTCCCTCCCCCCCCCCTAACGTTACTGGCCGAAGCCGCT
TGGAATAAGGCCGGTGTGCGTTTGTCTATATGTTATTTTCCACCATATTGCCGTCTTTTGGCAATGTGAG
GGCCCGGAAACCTGGCCCTGTCTTCTTGACGAGCATTCCTAGGGGTCTTTCCCCTCTCGCCAAAGGAATG
CAAGGTCTGTTGAATGTCGTGAAGGAAGCAGTTCCTCTGGAAGCTTCTTGAAGACAAACAACGTCTGTAG
CGACCCTTTGCAGGCAGCGGAACCCCCCACCTGGCGACAGGTGCCTCTGCGGCCAAAAGCCACGTGTATA
AGATACACCTGCAAAGGCGGCACAACCCCAGTGCCACGTTGTGAGTTGGATAGTTGTGGAAAGAGTCAAA
TGGCTCTCCTCAAGCGTATTCAACAAGGGGCTGAAGGATGCCCAGAAGGTACCCCATTGTATGGGATCTG
ATCTGGGGCCTCGGTACACATGCTTTACATGTGTTTAGTCGAGGTTAAAAAAACGTCTAGGCCCCCCGAA
CCACGGGGACGTGGTTTTCCTTTGAAAAACACGATGATAATATGGCCACAACCATGGTGAGCAAGGGCGA
GGAGCTGTTCACCGGGGTGGTGCCCATCCTGGTCGAGCTGGACGGCGACGTAAACGGCCACAAGTTCAGC
GTGTCCGGCGAGGGCGAGGGCGATGCCACCTACGGCAAGCTGACCCTGAAGTTCATCTGCACCACCGGCA
AGCTGCCCGTGCCCTGGCCCACCCTCGTGACCACCCTGACCTACGGCGTGCAGTGCTTCAGCCGCTACCC
CGACCACATGAAGCAGCACGACTTCTTCAAGTCCGCCATGCCCGAAGGCTACGTCCAGGAGCGCACCATC
TTCTTCAAGGACGACGGCAACTACAAGACCCGCGCCGAGGTGAAGTTCGAGGGCGACACCCTGGTGAACC
GCATCGAGCTGAAGGGCATCGACTTCAAGGAGGACGGCAACATCCTGGGGCACAAGCTGGAGTACAACTA
CAACAGCCACAACGTCTATATCATGGCCGACAAGCAGAAGAACGGCATCAAGGTGAACTTCAAGATCCGC
CACAACATCGAGGACGGCAGCGTGCAGCTCGCCGACCACTACCAGCAGAACACCCCCATCGGCGACGGCC
CCGTGCTGCTGCCCGACAACCACTACCTGAGCACCCAGTCCGCCCTGAGCAAAGACCCCAACGAGAAGCG
CGATCACATGGTCCTGCTGGAGTTCGTGACCGCCGCCGGGATCACTCTCGGCATGGACGAGCTGTACAAG
TAAAGCGGCCGCGACTCTAGATCATAATCAGCCATACCACATTTGTAGAGGTTTTACTTGCTTTAAAAAA
CCTCCCACACCTCCCCCTGAACCTGAAACATAAAATGAATGCAATTGTTGTTGTTAACTTGTTTATTGCA
GCTTATAATGGTTACAAATAAAGCAATAGCATCACAAATTTCACAAATAAAGCATTTTTTTCACTGCATT
CTAGTTGTGGTTTGTCCAAACTCATCAATGTATCTTAAGGCGTAAATTGTAAGCGTTAATATTTTGTTAA
AATTCGCGTTAAATTTTTGTTAAATCAGCTCATTTTTTAACCAATAGGCCGAAATCGGCAAAATCCCTTA
TAAATCAAAAGAATAGACCGAGATAGGGT
[37 nt withheld, positions 3180-3216]
AAAGAACGTGGACTCCAACGTCAAAGG
[49 nt withheld, positions 3244-3292]
T
[91 nt withheld, positions 3294-3384]
G
[124 nt withheld, positions 3386-3509]
CAGGTGGCACTTTTCGGGGAAATGTGCGCGGAACCCCTATTTGTTTATTTTTCTAAATACATTCAAATAT
GTATCCGCTCATGAGACAATAACCCTGATAAATGCTTCAATAATATTGAAAAAGGAAGAGTCCTGAGGCG
GAAAGAACCAGCTGTGGAATGTGTGTCAGTTAGGGTGTGGAAAGTCCCCAGGCTCCCCAGCAGGCAGAAG
TATGCAAAGCATGCATCTCAATTAGTCAGCAACCAGGTGTGGAAAGTCCCCAGGCTCCCCAGCAGGCAGA
AGTATGCAAAGCATGCATCTCAATTAGTCAGCAACCATAGTCCCGCCCCTAACTCCGCCCATCCCGCCCC
TAACTCCGCCCAGTTCCGCCCATTCTCCGCCCCATGGCTGACTAATTTTTTTTATTTATGCAGAGGCCGA
GGCCGCCTCGGCCTCTGAGCTATTCCAGAAGTAGTGAGGAGGCTTTTTTGGAGGCCTAGGCTTTTGCAAA
GATCGATCAAGAGACAGGATGAGGATCGTTTCGCATGATTGAACAAGATGGATTGCACGCAGGTTCTCCG
GCCGCTTGGGTGGAGAGGCTATTCGGCTATGACTGGGCACAACAGACAATCGGCTGCTCTGATGCCGCCG
TGTTCCGGCTGTCAGCGCAGGGGCGCCCGGTTCTTTTTGTCAAGACCGACCTGTCCGGTGCCCTGAATGA
ACTGCAAGACGAGGCAGCGCGGCTATCGTGGCTGGCCACGACGGGCGTTCCTTGCGCAGCTGTGCTCGAC
GTTGTCACTGAAGCGGGAAGGGACTGGCTGCTATTGGGCGAAGTGCCGGGGCAGGATCTCCTGTCATCTC
ACCTTGCTCCTGCCGAGAAAGTATCCATCATGGCTGATGCAATGCGGCGGCTGCATACGCTTGATCCGGC
TACCTGCCCATTCGACCACCAAGCGAAACATCGCATCGAGCGAGCACGTACTCGGATGGAAGCCGGTCTT
GTCGATCAGGATGATCTGGACGAAGAGCATCAGGGGCTCGCGCCAGCCGAACTGTTCGCCAGGCTCAAGG
CGAGCATGCCCGACGGCGAGGATCTCGTCGTGACCCATGGCGATGCCTGCTTGCCGAATATCATGGTGGA
AAATGGCCGCTTTTCTGGATTCATCGACTGTGGCCGGCTGGGTGTGGCGGACCGCTATCAGGACATAGCG
TTGGCTACCCGTGATATTGCTGAAGAGCTTGGCGGCGAATGGGCTGACCGCTTCCTCGTGCTTTACGGTA
TCGCCGCTCCCGATTCGCAGCGCATCGCCTTCTATCGCCTTCTTGACGAGTTCTTCTGAGCGGGACTCTG
GGGTTCGAAATGACCGACCAAGCGACGCCCAACCTGCCATCACGAGATTTCGATTCCACCGCCGCCTTCT
ATGAAAGGTTGGGCTTCGGAATCGTTTTCCGGGACGCCGGCTGGATGATCCTCCAGCGCGGGGATCTCAT
GCTGGAGTTCTTCGCCCACCCTAGGGGGAGGCTAACTGAAACACGGAAGGAGACAATACCGGAAGGAACC
CGCGCTATGACGGCAATAAAAAGACAGAATAAAACGCACGGTGTTGGGTCGTTTGTTCATAAACGCGGGG
TTCGGTCCCAGGGCTGGCACTCTGTCGATACCCCACCGAGACCCCATTGGGGCCAATACGCCCGCGTTTC
TTCCTTTTCCCCACCCCACCCCCCAAGTTCGGGTGAAGGCCCAGGGCTCGCAGCCAACGTCGGGGCGGCA
GGCCCTGCCATAGCCTCAGGTTACTCATATATACTTTAGATTGATTTAAAACTTCATTTTTAATTTAAAA
GGATCTAGGTGAAGATCCTTTTTGATAATCTCATGACCAAAATCCCTTAACGTGAGTTTTCGTTCCACTG
AGCGTCAGACCCCGTAGAAAAGATCAAAGGATCTTCTTGAGATCCTTTTTTTCTGCGCGTAATCTGCTGC
TTGCAAACAAAAAAACCACCGCTACCAGCGGTGGTTTGTTTGCCGGATCAAGAGCTACCAACTCTTTTTC
CGAAGGTAACTGGCTTCAGCAGAGCGCAGATACCAAATACTGTTCTTCTAGTGTAGCCGTAGTTAGGCCA
CCACTTCAAGAACTCTGTAGCACCGCCTACATACCTCGCTCTGCTAATCCTGTTACCAGTGGCTGCTGCC
AGTGGCGATAAGTCGTGTCTTACCGGGTTGGACTCAAGACGATAGTTACCGGATAAGGCGCAGCGGTCGG
GCTGAACGGGGGGTTCGTGCACACAGCCCAGCTTGGAGCGAACGACCTACACCGAACTGAGATACCTACA
GCGTGAGCTATGAGAAAGCGCCACGCTTCCCGAAGGGAGAAAGGCGGACAGGTATCCGGTAAGCGGCAGG
GTCGGAACAGGAGAGCGCACGAGGGAGCTTCCAGGGGGAAACGCCTGGTATCTTTATAGTCCTGTCGGGT
TTCGCCACCTCTGACTTGAGCGTCGATTTTTGTGATGCTCGTCAGGGGGGCGGAGCCTATGGAAAAACGC
CAGCAACGCGGCCTTTTTACGGTTCCTGGCCTTTTGCTGGCCTTTTGCTCACATGTTCTTTCCTGCGTTA
TCCCCTGATTCTGTGGATAACCGTATTACCGCCATGCAT
